Addgene plasmid #203850: PB-NES-ZapCV2-Zinc dead
Purpose: Expressing zinc dead sensor NES-ZapCV2-Ala in cytoplasm of mammalian cells
Depositing lab: Amy Palmer. Depositing organization: University of Colorado, Boulder. Publication: Human cells experience a Zn(2+) pulse in early G1. Rakshit A, Holtzen SE, Lo MN, Conway KA, Palmer AE. Cell Rep. 2023 Jun 16;42(6):112656. doi: 10.1016/j.celrep.2023.112656. PubMed 37330912.
Backbone
  Vector backbone: piggyback
  Backbone manufacturer: Liu Laboratory at CU Boulder
  Backbone size w/o insert (bp): 6940
  Total vector size (bp): 8505
  Vector type: Mammalian Expression
  Selectable markers: Blasticidin
Growth in bacteria
  Bacterial resistance: Ampicillin, 100 μg/mL
  Growth temperature: 37°C
  Growth strain: DH5alpha
  Copy number: Unknown
Gene/Insert
  Gene/Insert name: ZapCV2-Ala zinc dead sensor (alt name: NES-ZapCV2-Ala)
  Species: Synthetic
  Insert size (bp): 1688
  Mutation: Cys and His in Zap1 is mutated with Ala
  Promoter: CMV promoter
  Tag / fusion protein: Nuclear Export Signal (N terminal on insert)
  Cloning method: Restriction Enzyme; 5′ cloning site BaMHI (not destroyed); 3′ cloning site EcoRI (not destroyed)
  Sequencing primers: 5′ T7 Forward; 3′ BGH Reverse
Terms and licenses: Academic/Nonprofit Terms; Industry Terms: Not Available to Industry
How to cite: PB-NES-ZapCV2-Zinc dead was a gift from Amy Palmer (Addgene plasmid # 203850 ; http://n2t.net/addgene:203850 ; RRID:Addgene_203850)
