[The description below was written by a language model from this plasmid's Addgene catalogue record and pLannotate feature annotations shown in this document.]
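Description:
PB-NES-ZapCV2-Zinc dead is a mammalian expression plasmid of about 8.5 kb built on a piggyBac-type backbone. It is designed to produce a zinc-insensitive control version of the ZapCV2 FRET sensor in the cytoplasm of mammalian cells. In E. coli it is maintained by a high-copy ColE1/pUC origin and selected with ampicillin through the AmpR (β-lactamase) gene. An f1 origin, lacZα and lac promoter/operator remnants, and T7 and T3 promoters are carried over from the cloning-vector ancestry. The automated annotation does not mark the piggyBac transposon terminal repeats, so their positions cannot be confirmed from the feature table, although the backbone name implies transposase-mediated genomic integration.

The sensor consists of an enhanced cyan fluorescent protein donor, a fragment of the yeast Zap1 zinc-responsive transcription factor, and a circularly permuted Venus (cp173Venus) acceptor. An N-terminal nuclear export signal keeps the protein in the cytosol. In this variant the zinc-coordinating cysteine and histidine residues of the Zap1 domain are replaced with alanine. The protein should therefore not bind zinc, and it serves as a negative control for FRET changes unrelated to zinc.

The catalogue lists a CMV promoter, but the annotated sequence shows a CMV enhancer, chicken β-actin promoter and chimeric intron upstream of the sensor, which is a CAG-type arrangement. Downstream, an EMCV IRES links the sensor to the bsr blasticidin S deaminase gene on the same transcript, which ends at a bGH polyadenylation signal. Blasticidin selection therefore enriches for cells that express the sensor, supporting the generation of stable lines for live-cell zinc imaging.
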