Features (pLannotate 1.2.2; 26 found; start..end, strand, type, name):
    677..781     -  promoter       AmpR promoter: bla
    834..1262    -  rep_origin     f1 ori (sequence partly withheld): f1 bacteriophage origin of replication; arrow indicates direction of (+) strand synthesis
   1267..1422    -  CDS            lacZα (fragment): LacZα fragment of β-galactosidase; lacZ fragment
   1430..1448    +  promoter       T7 promoter: promoter for bacteriophage T7 RNA polymerase
   1815..2194    +  enhancer       CMV enhancer: human cytomegalovirus immediate early enhancer
   2196..2472    +  promoter       chicken β-actin promoter: No description available
   2473..3489    +  intron         chimeric intron: chimera between introns from chicken β-actin and rabbit β-globin
   3487..3543    +  CDS            HBB (fragment): HBB_LEPEU - Experimental evidence at protein level: Swiss-Prot protein existence level 1. Involved in oxygen transport from the lung to the various peripheral tissues. From Lepus europaeus (European hare).
   3616..4293    +  CDS            Enhanced Cyan-Emitting GFP: Enhanced Cyan-Emitting GFP is a basic (constitutively fluorescent) cyan fluorescent protein published in 2002, derived from Aequorea victoria.
   4306..4524    +  CDS            ZAP1 (fragment): ZAP1_YEAST - Experimental evidence at protein level: Swiss-Prot protein existence level 1. Transcription regulator controlling zinc-responsive gene expression. Binds to zinc-responsive elements (ZREs) (consensus sequence 5'-ACCYYNAAGGT-3') in the promoter of target genes (PubMed:9786867). Recruits SWI/SNF, SAGA, and Mediator complexes as coactivators in a zinc-responsive manner (PubMed:22950018). Involved in zinc ion homeostasis by zinc-responsive transcriptional regulation of the zinc uptake system genes ZTR1 and ZTR2 (PubMed:9271382). Positively regulates ETR1 expression, affecting mitochond
   4525..5259    +  CDS            cp173Venus: circularly permuted form of the Venus yellow fluorescent protein (Nagai et al., 2004) efficient FRET acceptor for CFP
   5364..5925    +  misc_feature   IRES: internal ribosome entry site (IRES) of the encephalomyocarditis virus (EMCV)
   5934..6353    +  CDS            bsr: BSR_BACCE - Experimental evidence at protein level: Swiss-Prot protein existence level 1. Catalyzes the deamination of the cytosine moiety of the antibiotics blasticidin S, cytomycin and acetylblasticidin S. From Bacillus cereus.
   6402..6626    +  polyA_signal   bGH poly(A) signal: bovine growth hormone polyadenylation signal
   6630..6646    +  promoter       SV40 promoter (fragment): SV40 enhancer and early promoter
   6697..6713    -  protein_bind   lac operator: The lac repressor binds to the lac operator to inhibit transcription in E. coli. This inhibition can be relieved by adding lactose or isopropyl-β-D-thiogalactopyranoside (IPTG). lac repressor encoded by lacI
   6721..6751    -  promoter       lac promoter: promoter for the E. coli lac operon
   6766..6787    -  protein_bind   CAP binding site: CAP binding activates transcription in the presence of cAMP. E. coli catabolite activator protein
   6800..6839    -  CDS            lacI (fragment): lac repressor; lacI; The lac repressor binds to the lac operator to inhibit transcription in E. coli. This inhibition can be relieved by adding lactose or isopropyl-β-D-thiogalactopyranoside (IPTG).
   7124..7142    -  promoter       T3 promoter: promoter for bacteriophage T3 RNA polymerase
   7187..7203    -  protein_bind   lac operator: The lac repressor binds to the lac operator to inhibit transcription in E. coli. This inhibition can be relieved by adding lactose or isopropyl-β-D-thiogalactopyranoside (IPTG). lac repressor encoded by lacI
   7211..7241    -  promoter       lac promoter: promoter for the E. coli lac operon
   7256..7277    -  protein_bind   CAP binding site: CAP binding activates transcription in the presence of cAMP. E. coli catabolite activator protein
   7290..7382    -  CDS            lacI (fragment): lac repressor; lacI; The lac repressor binds to the lac operator to inhibit transcription in E. coli. This inhibition can be relieved by adding lactose or isopropyl-β-D-thiogalactopyranoside (IPTG).
   7565..8153    -  rep_origin     ori: high-copy-number ColE1/pMB1/pBR322/pUC origin of replication
   8324..676     -  CDS            AmpR (across the origin): β-lactamase; bla; confers resistance to ampicillin, carbenicillin, and related antibiotics
>Addgene plasmid #203850 | PB-NES-ZapCV2-Zinc dead | addgene full sequence | sequence record 402879 | Addgene NGS Result
CAGCCGGAAGGGCCGAGCGCAGAAGTGGTCCTGCAACTTTATCCGCCTCCATCCAGTCTATTAATTGTTG
CCGGGAAGCTAGAGTAAGTAGTTCGCCAGTTAATAGTTTGCGCAACGTTGTTGCCATTGCTACAGGCATC
GTGGTGTCACGCTCGTCGTTTGGTATGGCTTCATTCAGCTCCGGTTCCCAACGATCAAGGCGAGTTACAT
GATCCCCCATGTTGTGCAAAAAAGCGGTTAGCTCCTTCGGTCCTCCGATCGTTGTCAGAAGTAAGTTGGC
CGCAGTGTTATCACTCATGGTTATGGCAGCACTGCATAATTCTCTTACTGTCATGCCATCCGTAAGATGC
TTTTCTGTGACTGGTGAGTACTCAACCAAGTCATTCTGAGAATAGTGTATGCGGCGACCGAGTTGCTCTT
GCCCGGCGTCAATACGGGATAATACCGCGCCACATAGCAGAACTTTAAAAGTGCTCATCATTGGAAAACG
TTCTTCGGGGCGAAAACTCTCAAGGATCTTACCGCTGTTGAGATCCAGTTCGATGTAACCCACTCGTGCA
CCCAACTGATCTTCAGCATCTTTTACTTTCACCAGCGTTTCTGGGTGAGCAAAAACAGGAAGGCAAAATG
CCGCAAAAAAGGGAATAAGGGCGACACGGAAATGTTGAATACTCATACTCTTCCTTTTTCAATATTATTG
AAGCATTTATCAGGGTTATTGTCTCATGAGCGGATACATATTTGAATGTATTTAGAAAAATAAACAAATA
GGGGTTCCGCGCACATTTCCCCGAAAAGTGCCACCTAAATTGTAAGCGTTAATATTTTGTTAAAATTCGC
GTTAAATTTTTGTTAAATCAGCTCATTTTTTAACCAATAGGCCGAAATCGGCAAAATCCCTTATAAATCA
AAAGAATAGACCGAGATAGGGT
[37 nt withheld, positions 933-969]
AAAGAACGTGGACTCCAACGTCAAAGG
[49 nt withheld, positions 997-1045]
T
[91 nt withheld, positions 1047-1137]
G
[124 nt withheld, positions 1139-1262]
CCCATTCGCCATTCAGGCTGCGCAACTGTTGGGAAGGGCGATCGGTGCGGGCCTCTTCGCTATTACGCCA
GCTGGCGAAAGGGGGATGTGCTGCAAGGCGATTAAGTTGGGTAACGCCAGGGTTTTCCCAGTCACGACGT
TGTAAAACGACGGCCAGTGAGCGCGCGTAATACGACTCACTATAGGGCGAATTGGGGCGCGCCATTCTAG
ATTAACCCTAGAAAGATAGTCTGCGTAAAATTGACGCATGCATTCTTGAAATATTGCTCTCTCTTTCTAA
ATAGCGCGAATCCGTCGCTGTGCATTTAGGACATCTCAGTCGCCGCTTGGAGCTCCCGTGAGGCGTGCTT
GTCAATGCGGTAAGTGTCACTGATTTTGAACTATAACGACCGCGTGAGTCAAAATGACGCATGATTATCT
TTTACGTGACTTTTAAGATTTAACTCATACGATAATTATATTGTTATTTCATGTTCTACTTACGTGATAA
CTTATTATATATATATTTTCTTGTTATAGATATCAACTAGAATGCTAGCATGGGCCCATCTCGACATTGA
TTATTGACTAGTTATTAATAGTAATCAATTACGGGGTCATTAGTTCATAGCCCATATATGGAGTTCCGCG
TTACATAACTTACGGTAAATGGCCCGCCTGGCTGACCGCCCAACGACCCCCGCCCATTGACGTCAATAAT
GACGTATGTTCCCATAGTAACGCCAATAGGGACTTTCCATTGACGTCAATGGGTGGAGTATTTACGGTAA
ACTGCCCACTTGGCAGTACATCAAGTGTATCATATGCCAAGTACGCCCCCTATTGACGTCAATGACGGTA
AATGGCCCGCCTGGCATTATGCCCAGTACATGACCTTATGGGACTTTCCTACTTGGCAGTACATCTACGT
ATTAGTCATCGCTATTACCATGGTCGAGGTGAGCCCCACGTTCTGCTTCACTCTCCCCATCTCCCCCCCC
TCCCCACCCCCAATTTTGTATTTATTTATTTTTTAATTATTTTGTGCAGCGATGGGGGCGGGGGGGGGGG
GGGGCGCGCGCCRGGGGGGGGGGGGGGGGGGGGGGGGGGGGGGGGGGCGAGGCGGAGAGGTGCGGCGGCA
GCCAATCAGAGCGGCGCGCTCCGAAAGTTTCCTTTTATGGCGAGGCGGCGGCGGCGGCGGCCCTATAAAA
AGCGAAGCGCGCGGCGGGCGGGAGTCGCTGCGCGCTGCCTTCGCCCCGTGCCCCGCTCCGCCGCCGCCTC
GCGCCGCCCGCCCCGGCTCTGACTGACCGCGTTACTCCCACAGGTGAGCGGGCGGGACGGCCCTTCTCCT
CCGGGCTGTAATTAGCGCTTGGTTTAATGACGGCTTGTTTCTTTTCTGTGGCTGCGTGAAAGCCTTGAGG
GGCTCCGGGAGGGCCCTTTGTGCGGGGGGAGCGGCTCGGGGGGTGCGTGCGTGTGTGTGTGCGTGGGGAG
CGCCGCGTGCGGCTCCGCGCTGCCCGGCGGCTGTGAGCGCTGCGGGCGCGGCGCGGGGCTTTGTGCGCTC
CGCAGTGTGCGCGAGGGGAGCGCGGCCGGGGGCGGTGCCCCGCGGTGCGGGGGGGGCTGCGAGGGGAACA
AAGGCTGCGTGCGGGGTGTGTGCGTGGGGGGGTGAGCAGGGGGTGTGGGCGCGTCGGTCGGGCTGCAACC
CCCCCTGCACCCCCCTCCCCGAGTTGCTGAGCACGGCCCGGCTTCGGGTGCGGGGCTCCGTACGGGGCGT
GGCGCGGGGCTCGCCGTGCCGGGCGGGGGGTGGCGGCAGGTGGGGGTGCCGGGCGGGGCGGGGCCGCCTC
GGGCCGGGGAGGGCTCGGGGGAGGGGCGCGGCGGCCCCCGGAGCGCCGGCGGCTGTCGAGGCGCGGCGAG
CCGCAGCCATTGCCTTTTATGGTAATCGTGCGAGAGGGCGCAGGGACTTCCTTTGTCCCAAATCTGTGCG
GAGCCGAAATCTGGGAGGCGCCGCCGCACCCCCTCTAGCGGGCGCGGGGCGAAGCGGTGCGGCGCCGGCA
GGAAGGAAATGGGCGGGGAGGGCCTTCGTGCGTCGCCGCGCCGCCGTCCCCTTCTCCCTCTCCAGCCTCG
GGGCTGTCCGCGGGGGGACGGCTGCCTTCGGGGGGGACGGGGCAGGGCGGGGTTCGGCTTCTGGCGTGTG
ACCGGCGGCTCTAGAGCCTCTGCTAACCATGTTCATGCCTTCTTCTTTTTCCTACAGCTCCTGGGCAACG
TGCTGGTTATTGTGCTGTCTCATCATTTTGGCAAAGAATTCAACTTAAGCTTGGTACCGAGCATGCTTCA
ACTTCCTCCTCTTGAACGTCTTACTCTTTCGGATCCCATGGTGAGCAAGGGCGAGGAGCTGTTCACCGGG
GTGGTGCCCATCCTGGTCGAGCTGGACGGCGACGTAAACGGCCACAGGTTCAGCGTGTCCGGCGAGGGCG
AGGGCGATGCCACCTACGGCAAGCTGACCCTGAAGTTCATCTGCACCACCGGCAAGCTGCCCGTGCCCTG
GCCCACCCTCGTGACCACCCTGACCTGGGGCGTGCAGTGCTTCAGCCGCTACCCCGACCACATGAAGCAG
CACGACTTCTTCAAGTCCGCCATGCCCGAAGGCTACGTCCAGGAGCGTACCATCTTCTTCAAGGACGACG
GCAACTACAAGACCCGCGCCGAGGTGAAGTTCGAGGGCGACACCCTGGTGAACCGCATCGAGCTGAAGGG
CATCGACTTCAAGGAGGACGGCAACATCCTGGGGCACAAGCTGGAGTACAACTACATCAGCCACAACGTC
TATATCACCGCCGACAAGCAGAAGAACGGCATCAAGGCCCACTTCAAGATCCGCCACAACATCGAGGACG
GCAGCGTGCAGCTCGCCGACCACTACCAGCAGAACACCCCCATCGGCGACGGCCCCGTGCTGCTGCCCGA
CAACCACTACCTGAGCACCCAGTCCGCCCTGAGCAAAGACCCCAACGAGAAGCGCGATCACATGGTCCTG
CTGGAGTTCGTGACCGCCGCCCGCATGCTGGCCAAAAACAACGACCTGAAGGCCAAGTGGAAGGAGGCCC
CCGAGAGCGCCAGCAGCCTGTTCGACCTGCAGCGCGCCCTGCTGAAGGACGCCGTGAGCCAGGACTTCAA
GGCCCCCATGGAGCCCCTGGCCGCCAACTGGGAGGACGCCGACTTCCTGGGCGACGACACCGCCAGCATC
GTGAACGCCATCAACGCCCAGGCCGGCATCGAGCTGGAGCTCATGGACGGCGGCGTGCAGCTCGCCGACC
ACTACCAGCAGAACACCCCCATCGGCGACGGCCCCGTGCTGCTGCCCGACAACCACTACCTGAGCTACCA
GTCCGCCCTGAGCAAAGACCCCAACGAGAAGCGCGATCACATGGTCCTGCTGGAGTTCGTGACCGCCGCC
GGGATCACTCTCGGCATGGACGAGCTGTACAAGGGTGGCAGCGGTGGCATGGTGAGCAAGGGCGAGGAGC
TGTTCACCGGGGTGGTGCCCATCCTGGTCGAGCTGGACGGCGACGTAAACGGCCACAAGTTCAGCGTGTC
CGGCGAGGGCGAGGGCGATGCCACCTACGGCAAGCTGACCCTGAAGCTGATCTGCACCACCGGCAAGCTG
CCCGTGCCCTGGCCCACCCTCGTGACCACCCTGGGCTACGGCCTGCAGTGCTTCGCCCGCTACCCCGACC
ACATGAAGCAGCACGACTTCTTCAAGTCCGCCATGCCCGAAGGCTACGTCCAGGAGCGCACCATCTTCTT
CAAGGACGACGGCAACTACAAGACCCGCGCCGAGGTGAAGTTCGAGGGCGACACCCTGGTGAACCGCATC
GAGCTGAAGGGCATCGACTTCAAGGAGGACGGCAACATCCTGGGGCACAAGCTGGAGTACAACTACAACA
GCCACAACGTCTATATCACCGCCGACAAGCAGAAGAACGGCATCAAGGCCAACTTCAAGATCCGCCACAA
CATCGAGTAAGAATCCTGCAGATATCCAGCACAGTGGGTCGACGGGCCGCGGTAACAATTGTTAACTAAC
TTAAGCTAGCAACGGTTTCCCTCTAGCGGGATCAATTCCGCCCCCCCCCCCTAACGTTACTGGCCGAAGC
CGCTTGGAATAAGGCCGGTGTGCGTTTGTCTATATGTTATTTTCCACCATATTGCCGTCTTTTGGCAATG
TGAGGGCCCGGAAACCTGGCCCTGTCTTCTTGACGAGCATTCCTAGGGGTCTTTCCCCTCTCGCCAAAGG
AATGCAAGGTCTGTTGAATGTCGTGAAGGAAGCAGTTCCTCTGGAAGCTTCTTGAAGACAAACAACGTCT
GTAGCGACCCTTTGCAGGCAGCGGAACCCCCCACCTGGCGACAGGTGCCTCTGCGGCCAAAAGCCACGTG
TATAAGATACACCTGCAAAGGCGGCACAACCCCAGTGCCACGTTGTGAGTTGGATAGTTGTGGAAAGAGT
CAAATGGCTCTCCTCAAGCGTATTCAACAAGGGGCTGAAGGATGCCCAGAAGGTACCCCATTGTATGGGA
TCTGATCTGGGGCCTCGGTGCACATGCTTTACATGTGTTTAGTCGAGGTTAAAAAAACGTCTAGGCCCCC
CGAACCACGGGGACGTGGTTTTCCTTTGAAAAACACGATAATACCATGGTCATGAAAACATTTAACATTT
CTCAACAAGATCTAGAATTAGTAGAAGTAGCGACAGAGAAGATTACAATGCTTTATGAGGATAATAAACA
TCATGTGGGAGCGGCAATTCGTACGAAAACAGGAGAAATCATTTCGGCAGTACATATTGAAGCGTATATA
GGACGAGTAACTGTTTGTGCAGAAGCCATTGCGATTGGTAGTGCAGTTTCGAATGGACAAAAGGATTTTG
ACACGATTGTAGCTGTTAGACACCCTTATTCTGACGAAGTAGATAGAAGTATTCGAGTGGTAAGTCCTTG
TGGTATGTGTAGGGAGTTGATTTCAGACTATGCACCAGATTGTTTTGTGTTAATAGAAATGAATGGCAAG
TTAGTCAAAACTACGATTGAAGAACTCATTCCACTCAAATATACCCGAAATTAAAAGTCGAGATGCATCG
ATGATCTAGAGCTCGCTGATCAGCCTCGACTGTGCCTTCTAGTTGCCAGCCATCTGTTGTTTGCCCCTCC
CCCGTGCCTTCCTTGACCCTGGAAGGTGCCACTCCCACTGTCCTTTCCTAATAAAATGAGGAAATTGCAT
CGCATTGTCTGAGTAGGTGTCATTCTATTCTGGGGGGTGGGGTGGGGCAGGACAGCAAGGGGGAGGATTG
GGAAGACAATAGCAGGCATGCTGGGGATGCGGTGGGCTCTATGGCTTCTGAGGCGGAAAGAACCTGCAGC
CCAAGCTTGGCGTAATCATGGTCATAGCTGTTTCCTGTGTGAAATTGTTATCCGCTCACAATTCCACACA
ACATACGAGCCGGAAGCATAAAGTGTAAAGCCTGGGGTGCCTAATGAGTGAGCTAACTCACATTAATTGC
GTTGCGCTCACTGCCCGCTTTCCAGTCGGGAAACCTGTCGTGCCAGCGGATCTTAAAAGTTTTGTTACTT
TATAGAAGAAATTTTGAGTTTTTGTTTTTTTTTAATAAATAAATAAACATAAATAAATTGTTTGTTGAAT
TTATTATTAGTATGTAAGTGTAAATATAATAAAACTTAATATCTATTCAAATTAATAAATAAACCTCGAT
ATACAGACCGATAAAACACATGCGTCAATTTTACGCATGATTATCTTTAACGTACGTCACAATATGATTA
TCTTTCTAGGGTTAATCTAGTATACGCGTTTAATTAATCCAGCTTTTGTTCCCTTTAGTGAGGGTTAATT
GCGCGCTTGGCGTAATCATGGTCATAGCTGTTTCCTGTGTGAAATTGTTATCCGCTCACAATTCCACACA
ACATACGAGCCGGAAGCATAAAGTGTAAAGCCTGGGGTGCCTAATGAGTGAGCTAACTCACATTAATTGC
GTTGCGCTCACTGCCCGCTTTCCAGTCGGGAAACCTGTCGTGCCAGCTGCATTAATGAATCGGCCAACGC
GCGGGGAGAGGCGGTTTGCGTATTGGGCGCTCTTCCGCTTCCTCGCTCACTGACTCGCTGCGCTCGGTCG
TTCGGCTGCGGCGAGCGGTATCAGCTCACTCAAAGGCGGTAATACGGTTATCCACAGAATCAGGGGATAA
CGCAGGAAAGAACATGTGAGCAAAAGGCCAGCAAAAGGCCAGGAACCGTAAAAAGGCCGCGTTGCTGGCG
TTTTTCCATAGGCTCCGCCCCCCTGACGAGCATCACAAAAATCGACGCTCAAGTCAGAGGTGGCGAAACC
CGACAGGACTATAAAGATACCAGGCGTTTCCCCCTGGAAGCTCCCTCGTGCGCTCTCCTGTTCCGACCCT
GCCGCTTACCGGATACCTGTCCGCCTTTCTCCCTTCGGGAAGCGTGGCGCTTTCTCATAGCTCACGCTGT
AGGTATCTCAGTTCGGTGTAGGTCGTTCGCTCCAAGCTGGGCTGTGTGCACGAACCCCCCGTTCAGCCCG
ACCGCTGCGCCTTATCCGGTAACTATCGTCTTGAGTCCAACCCGGTAAGACACGACTTATCGCCACTGGC
AGCAGCCACTGGTAACAGGATTAGCAGAGCGAGGTATGTAGGCGGTGCTACAGAGTTCTTGAAGTGGTGG
CCTAACTACGGCTACACTAGAAGAACAGTATTTGGTATCTGCGCTCTGCTGAAGCCAGTTACCTTCGGAA
AAAGAGTTGGTAGCTCTTGATCCGGCAAACAAACCACCGCTGGTAGCGGTGGTTTTTTTGTTTGCAAGCA
GCAGATTACGCGCAGAAAAAAAGGATCTCAAGAAGATCCTTTGATCTTTTCTACGGGGTCTGACGCTCAG
TGGAACGAAAACTCACGTTAAGGGATTTTGGTCATGAGATTATCAAAAAGGATCTTCACCTAGATCCTTT
TAAATTAAAAATGAAGTTTTAAATCAATCTAAAGTATATATGAGTAAACTTGGTCTGACAGTTACCAATG
CTTAATCAGTGAGGCACCTATCTCAGCGATCTGTCTATTTCGTTCATCCATAGTTGCCTGACTCCCCGTC
GTGTAGATAACTACGATACGGGAGGGCTTACCATCTGGCCCCAGTGCTGCAATGATACCGCGAGACCCAC
GCTCACCGGCTCCAGATTTATCAGCAATAAACCAGC
